Addgene plasmid #108785: pBW2585_pCAG-PV1-VCre-N269-L1-ABI-NLS-BGHpA
Purpose: Expresses N-terminus to aa269 of VCre recombinase fused to ABI CID
Depositing lab: Wilson Wong. Depositing organization: Boston University Main Campus. Publication: High-performance chemical- and light-inducible recombinases in mammalian cells and mice. Weinberg BH, Cho JH, Agarwal Y, Pham NTH, Caraballo LD, Walkosz M, Ortega C, Trexler M, Tague N, Law B, Benman WKJ, Letendre J, Beal J, Wong WW. Nat Commun. 2019 Oct 24;10(1):4845. doi: 10.1038/s41467-019-12800-7. PubMed 31649244.
Backbone
  Vector backbone: pCAGGS
  Vector type: Mammalian Expression, Cre/Lox, Synthetic Biology
Growth in bacteria
  Bacterial resistance: Ampicillin, 100 μg/mL
  Growth temperature: 37°C
  Growth strain: NEB Stable
  Copy number: High Copy
Gene/Insert
  Gene/Insert name: VCre recombinase fragment N-terminus to aa269
  Species: Synthetic
  Promoter: pCAG
  Tag / fusion protein: ABI,NLS (C terminal on insert)
  Cloning method: Restriction Enzyme; 5′ cloning site MluI (not destroyed); 3′ cloning site BspEI (not destroyed)
Terms and licenses: Academic/Nonprofit Terms; Industry Terms: Not Available to Industry
Depositor comments: Please visit https://www.biorxiv.org/content/10.1101/747121v1 for bioRxiv preprint.
How to cite: pBW2585_pCAG-PV1-VCre-N269-L1-ABI-NLS-BGHpA was a gift from Wilson Wong (Addgene plasmid # 108785 ; http://n2t.net/addgene:108785 ; RRID:Addgene_108785)
