[The description below was written by a language model from this plasmid's Addgene catalogue record and pLannotate feature annotations shown in this document.]
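Description:
pBW2585_pCAG-PV1-VCre-N269-L1-ABI-NLS-BGHpA is a 7,027 nt mammalian expression plasmid built on the pCAGGS backbone. It encodes one half of a chemically inducible split VCre recombinase. It is propagated in E. coli through a high-copy ColE1/pUC-type origin and selected with ampicillin via the β-lactamase gene. The backbone also carries remnants typical of pCAGGS: lac promoter/operator and lacI fragments, an SV40 origin and SV40 poly(A) signal, and a residual rabbit β-globin fragment and poly(A) signal downstream of the expression cassette.

Expression is driven by the CAG promoter, annotated here as the CMV immediate-early enhancer, the chicken β-actin promoter and a chimeric β-actin/β-globin intron, which together give strong constitutive transcription in many mammalian cell types. The open reading frame encodes a synthetic VCre fragment running from the N-terminus to amino acid 269. According to the construct name, a linker (L1) joins it to the ABI domain, followed by a C-terminal nuclear localization signal, and the transcript ends at the bovine growth hormone poly(A) signal. The automated annotation picks up the ABI1 fragment from Arabidopsis but does not label the VCre portion, which presumably lies in the unannotated stretch between the intron and ABI1. The meaning of "PV1" in the name is not stated in the record.

ABI is one partner of a chemically induced dimerization (CID) system based on the plant abscisic acid pathway. The N-terminal fragment alone is expected to be inactive. It is meant to be co-expressed with a complementary C-terminal VCre fragment fused to the matching dimerization partner, supplied on a separate construct not described here. Adding the inducer would then bring the two halves together and restore recombinase activity at VCre target sites, allowing drug-gated control of recombination in synthetic gene circuits in mammalian cells.
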