Features (pLannotate 1.2.2; 19 found; start..end, strand, type, name):
     46..62      -  protein_bind   lac operator: The lac repressor binds to the lac operator to inhibit transcription in E. coli. This inhibition can be relieved by adding lactose or isopropyl-β-D-thiogalactopyranoside (IPTG). lac repressor encoded by lacI
     70..100     -  promoter       lac promoter: promoter for the E. coli lac operon
    115..136     -  protein_bind   CAP binding site: CAP binding activates transcription in the presence of cAMP. E. coli catabolite activator protein
    149..188     -  CDS            lacI (fragment): lac repressor; lacI; The lac repressor binds to the lac operator to inhibit transcription in E. coli. This inhibition can be relieved by adding lactose or isopropyl-β-D-thiogalactopyranoside (IPTG).
    195..217     +  promoter       SV40 promoter (fragment): SV40 enhancer and early promoter
    221..355     +  rep_origin     SV40 ori: SV40 origin of replication
    375..509     +  polyA_signal   SV40 poly(A) signal: SV40 polyadenylation signal
    511..565     -  CDS            lacI (fragment): lac repressor; lacI; The lac repressor binds to the lac operator to inhibit transcription in E. coli. This inhibition can be relieved by adding lactose or isopropyl-β-D-thiogalactopyranoside (IPTG).
    748..1336    -  rep_origin     ori: high-copy-number ColE1/pMB1/pBR322/pUC origin of replication
   1507..2367    -  CDS            AmpR: β-lactamase; bla; confers resistance to ampicillin, carbenicillin, and related antibiotics
   2368..2472    -  promoter       AmpR promoter: bla
   2503..2882    +  enhancer       CMV enhancer: human cytomegalovirus immediate early enhancer
   2884..3159    +  promoter       chicken β-actin promoter: No description available
   3160..4175    +  intron         chimeric intron: chimera between introns from chicken β-actin and rabbit β-globin
   5159..6091    +  CDS            ABI1 (fragment): P2C56_ARATH - Experimental evidence at protein level: Swiss-Prot protein existence level 1. Key component and repressor of the abscisic acid (ABA) signaling pathway that regulates numerous ABA responses, such as stomatal closure, osmotic water permeability of the plasma membrane (Pos), drought-induced resistance and rhizogenesis, response to glucose, high light stress, seed germination and inhibition of vegetative growth. During the stomatal closure regulation, modulates the inward calcium-channel permeability as well as the actin reorganization in guard cells in response to ABA. Involved in t
   6104..6328    +  polyA_signal   bGH poly(A) signal: bovine growth hormone polyadenylation signal
   6332..6353    +  promoter       SV40 promoter (fragment): SV40 enhancer and early promoter
   6491..6562    +  CDS            HBB (fragment): HBB_PONPY - Experimental evidence at transcript level: Swiss-Prot protein existence level 2. Involved in oxygen transport from the lung to the various peripheral tissues. From Pongo pygmaeus (Bornean orangutan).
   6633..6688    +  polyA_signal   β-globin poly(A) signal: rabbit β-globin polyadenylation signal (Gil and Proudfoot, 1987)
>Addgene plasmid #108785 | pBW2585_pCAG-PV1-VCre-N269-L1-ABI-NLS-BGHpA | depositor full sequence | sequence record 205066 | Full Sequence
CCCAAGCTTGGCGTAATCATGGTCATAGCTGTTTCCTGTGTGAAATTGTTATCCGCTCACAATTCCACAC
AACATACGAGCCGGAAGCATAAAGTGTAAAGCCTGGGGTGCCTAATGAGTGAGCTAACTCACATTAATTG
CGTTGCGCTCACTGCCCGCTTTCCAGTCGGGAAACCTGTCGTGCCAGCGGATCCGCATCTCAATTAGTCA
GCAACCATAGTCCCGCCCCTAACTCCGCCCAGTTCCGCCCATTCTCCGCCCCATGGCTGACTAATTTTTT
TTATTTATGCAGAGGCCGAGGCCGCCTCGGCCTCTGAGCTATTCCAGAAGTAGTGAGGAGGCTTTTTTGG
AGGCCTAGGCTTTTGCAAAAAGCTAACTTGTTTATTGCAGCTTATAATGGTTACAAATAAAGCAATAGCA
TCACAAATTTCACAAATAAAGCATTTTTTTCACTGCATTCTAGTTGTGGTTTGTCCAAACTCATCAATGT
ATCTTATCATGTCTGGATCCGCTGCATTAATGAATCGGCCAACGCGCGGGGAGAGGCGGTTTGCGTATTG
GGCGCTCTTCCGCTTCCTCGCTCACTGACTCGCTGCGCTCGGTCGTTCGGCTGCGGCGAGCGGTATCAGC
TCACTCAAAGGCGGTAATACGGTTATCCACAGAATCAGGGGATAACGCAGGAAAGAACATGTGAGCAAAA
GGCCAGCAAAAGGCCAGGAACCGTAAAAAGGCCGCGTTGCTGGCGTTTTTCCATAGGCTCCGCCCCCCTG
ACGAGCATCACAAAAATCGACGCTCAAGTCAGAGGTGGCGAAACCCGACAGGACTATAAAGATACCAGGC
GTTTCCCCCTGGAAGCTCCCTCGTGCGCTCTCCTGTTCCGACCCTGCCGCTTACCGGATACCTGTCCGCC
TTTCTCCCTTCGGGAAGCGTGGCGCTTTCTCATAGCTCACGCTGTAGGTATCTCAGTTCGGTGTAGGTCG
TTCGCTCCAAGCTGGGCTGTGTGCACGAACCCCCCGTTCAGCCCGACCGCTGCGCCTTATCCGGTAACTA
TCGTCTTGAGTCCAACCCGGTAAGACACGACTTATCGCCACTGGCAGCAGCCACTGGTAACAGGATTAGC
AGAGCGAGGTATGTAGGCGGTGCTACAGAGTTCTTGAAGTGGTGGCCTAACTACGGCTACACTAGAAGAA
CAGTATTTGGTATCTGCGCTCTGCTGAAGCCAGTTACCTTCGGAAAAAGAGTTGGTAGCTCTTGATCCGG
CAAACAAACCACCGCTGGTAGCGGTGGTTTTTTTGTTTGCAAGCAGCAGATTACGCGCAGAAAAAAAGGA
TCTCAAGAAGATCCTTTGATCTTTTCTACGGGGTCTGACGCTCAGTGGAACGAAAACTCACGTTAAGGGA
TTTTGGTCATGAGATTATCAAAAAGGATCTTCACCTAGATCCTTTTAAATTAAAAATGAAGTTTTAAATC
AATCTAAAGTATATATGAGTAAACTTGGTCTGACAGTTACCAATGCTTAATCAGTGAGGCACCTATCTCA
GCGATCTGTCTATTTCGTTCATCCATAGTTGCCTGACTCCCCGTCGTGTAGATAACTACGATACGGGAGG
GCTTACCATCTGGCCCCAGTGCTGCAATGATACCGCGAGACCCACGCTCACCGGCTCCAGATTTATCAGC
AATAAACCAGCCAGCCGGAAGGGCCGAGCGCAGAAGTGGTCCTGCAACTTTATCCGCCTCCATCCAGTCT
ATTAATTGTTGCCGGGAAGCTAGAGTAAGTAGTTCGCCAGTTAATAGTTTGCGCAACGTTGTTGCCATTG
CTACAGGCATCGTGGTGTCACGCTCGTCGTTTGGTATGGCTTCATTCAGCTCCGGTTCCCAACGATCAAG
GCGAGTTACATGATCCCCCATGTTGTGCAAAAAAGCGGTTAGCTCCTTCGGTCCTCCGATCGTTGTCAGA
AGTAAGTTGGCCGCAGTGTTATCACTCATGGTTATGGCAGCACTGCATAATTCTCTTACTGTCATGCCAT
CCGTAAGATGCTTTTCTGTGACTGGTGAGTACTCAACCAAGTCATTCTGAGAATAGTGTATGCGGCGACC
GAGTTGCTCTTGCCCGGCGTCAATACGGGATAATACCGCGCCACATAGCAGAACTTTAAAAGTGCTCATC
ATTGGAAAACGTTCTTCGGGGCGAAAACTCTCAAGGATCTTACCGCTGTTGAGATCCAGTTCGATGTAAC
CCACTCGTGCACCCAACTGATCTTCAGCATCTTTTACTTTCACCAGCGTTTCTGGGTGAGCAAAAACAGG
AAGGCAAAATGCCGCAAAAAAGGGAATAAGGGCGACACGGAAATGTTGAATACTCATACTCTTCCTTTTT
CAATATTATTGAAGCATTTATCAGGGTTATTGTCTCATGAGCGGATACATATTTGAATGTATTTAGAAAA
ATAAACAAATAGGGGTTCCGCGCACATTTCCCCGAAAAGTGCCACCTGGGTCGACATTGATTATTGACTA
GTTATTAATAGTAATCAATTACGGGGTCATTAGTTCATAGCCCATATATGGAGTTCCGCGTTACATAACT
TACGGTAAATGGCCCGCCTGGCTGACCGCCCAACGACCCCCGCCCATTGACGTCAATAATGACGTATGTT
CCCATAGTAACGCCAATAGGGACTTTCCATTGACGTCAATGGGTGGAGTATTTACGGTAAACTGCCCACT
TGGCAGTACATCAAGTGTATCATATGCCAAGTACGCCCCCTATTGACGTCAATGACGGTAAATGGCCCGC
CTGGCATTATGCCCAGTACATGACCTTATGGGACTTTCCTACTTGGCAGTACATCTACGTATTAGTCATC
GCTATTACCATGGTCGAGGTGAGCCCCACGTTCTGCTTCACTCTCCCCATCTCCCCCCCCTCCCCACCCC
CAATTTTGTATTTATTTATTTTTTAATTATTTTGTGCAGCGATGGGGGCGGGGGGGGGGGGGGCGCGCGC
CAGGCGGGGCGGGGCGGGGCGAGGGGCGGGGCGGGGCGAGGCGGAAAGGTGCGGCGGCAGCCAATCAGAG
CGGCGCGCTCCGAAAGTTTCCTTTTATGGCGAGGCGGCGGCGGCGGCGGCCCTATAAAAAGCGAAGCGCG
CGGCGGGCGGGAGTCGCTGCGTTGCCTTCGCCCCGTGCCCCGCTCCGCGCCGCCTCGCGCCGCCCGCCCC
GGCTCTGACTGACCGCGTTACTCCCACAGGTGAGCGGGCGGGACGGCCCTTCTCCTCCGGGCTGTAATTA
GCGCTTGGTTTAATGACGGCTCGTTTCTTTTCTGTGGCTGCGTGAAAGCCTTAAAGGGCTCCGGGAGGGC
CCTTTGTGCGGGGGGGAGCGGCTCGGGGGGTGCGTGCGTGTGTGTGTGCGTGGGGAGCGCCGCGTGCGGC
TCCGCGCTGCCCGGCGGCTGTGAGCGCTGCGGGCGCGGCGCGGGGCTTTGTGCGCTCCGCAGTGTGCGCG
AGGGGAGCGCGGCCGGGGGCGGTGCCCCGCGGTGCGGGGGGGGCTGCGAGGGGAACAAAGGCTGCGTGCG
GGGTGTGTGCGTGGGGGGGTGAGCAGGGGGTGTGGGCGCGGCGGTCGGGCTGTAACCCCCCCCTGCACCC
CCCTCCCCGAGTTGCTGAGCACGGCCCGGCTTCGGGTGCGGGGCTCCGTACGGGGCGTGGCGCGGGGCTC
GCCGTGCCGGGCGGGGGGTGGCGGCAGGTGGGGGTGCCGGGCGGGGCGGGGCCGCCTCGGGCCGGGGAGG
GCTCGGGGGAGGGGCGCGGCGGCCCCCGGAGCGCCGGCGGCTGTCGAGGCGCGGCGAGCCGCAGCCATTG
CCTTTTATGGTAATCGTGCGAGAGGGCGCAGGGACTTCCTTTGTCCCAAATCTGTGCGGAGCCGAAATCT
GGGAGGCGCCGCCGCACCCCCTCTAGCGGGCGCGGGGCGAAGCGGTGCGGCGCCGGCAGGAAGGAAATGG
GCGGGGAGGGCCTTCGTGCGTCGCCGCGCCGCCGTCCCCTTCTCCCTCTCCAGCCTCGGGGCTGTCCGCG
GGGGGACGGCTGCCTTCGGGGGGGACGGGGCAGGGCGGGGTTCGGCTTCTGGCGTGTGACCGGCGGCTCT
AGAGCCTCTGCTAACCATGTTCATGCCTTCTTCTTTTTCCTACAGCTCCTGGGCAACGTGCTGGTTATTG
TGCTGTCTCATCATTTTGGCAAAGAATTGATTAATTCGAGCGAAGGCGCGCCCATTACTCGCATCCATTC
TCAGGCTGTCTCGTCTCGTCTCGCACGCGTGCCGCCACCATGATCGAGAACCAGCTGAGCCTGCTGGGCG
ACTTTTCTGGCGTGCGGCCCGACGATGTGAAAACCGCCATTCAGGCCGCCCAGAAAAAGGGCATCAACGT
GGCCGAGAACGAGCAGTTCAAGGCCGCCTTCGAGCATCTGCTGAACGAGTTCAAGAAGCGGGAAGAGAGA
TACAGCCCCAACACCCTGCGGCGGCTGGAAAGCGCCTGGACCTGCTTCGTGGATTGGTGCCTGGCCAACC
ACAGACACAGCCTGCCTGCCACCCCCGATACCGTGGAAGCCTTCTTCATCGAGCGGGCCGAGGAACTGCA
CCGGAACACCCTGAGCGTGTACAGATGGGCCATCAGCCGGGTGCACAGAGTGGCCGGATGCCCTGATCCC
TGCCTGGACATCTACGTGGAAGATCGGCTGAAGGCCATTGCCCGGAAGAAAGTGCGGGAAGGCGAGGCCG
TGAAGCAGGCCAGCCCTTTCAACGAGCAGCATCTGCTGAAGCTGACCAGCCTGTGGTACAGAAGCGACAA
GCTGCTGCTGCGGCGGAACCTGGCTCTGCTGGCTGTGGCCTACGAGAGCATGCTGAGAGCCAGCGAGCTG
GCCAACATCCGGGTGTCCGATATGGAACTGGCCGGCGACGGAACCGCCATCCTGACCATCCCTATCACCA
AGACCAACCACTCCGGCGAGCCCGATACCTGCATCCTGTCCCAGGATGTGGTGTCCCTGCTGATGGACTA
CACCGAGGCCGGCAAGCTGGATATGAGCAGCGACGGCTTCCTGTTCGTGGGCGTGTCCAAGCACAACACC
TGTATCTCCGGAGGGTCTGGCTCCGGATCAAGTGGTGGCAGCGGTACCCCTTTGTATGGTTTTACTTCGA
TTTGTGGAAGAAGACCTGAGATGGAAGATGCTGTTTCGACTATACCAAGATTCCTTCAATCTTCCTCTGG
TTCGATGTTAGATGGTCGGTTTGATCCTCAATCCGCCGCTCATTTCTTCGGTGTTTACGACGGCCATGGC
GGTTCTCAGGTAGCGAACTATTGTAGAGAGAGGATGCATTTGGCTTTGGCGGAGGAGATAGCTAAGGAGA
AACCGATGCTCTGCGATGGTGATACGTGGCTGGAGAAGTGGAAGAAAGCTCTTTTCAACTCGTTCCTGAG
AGTTGACTCGGAGATTGGGTCAGTTGCGCCGGAGACGGTTGGGTCAACGTCGGTGGTTGCCGTTGTTTTC
CCGTCTCACATCTTCGTCGCTAACTGCGGTGACTCTAGAGCCGTTCTTTGCCGCGGCAAAACTGCACTTC
CATTATCCGTTGACCATAAACCGGATAGAGAAGATGAAGCTGCGAGGATTGAAGCCGCAGGAGGGAAAGT
GATTCAGTGGAATGGAGCTCGTGTTTTCGGTGTTCTCGCCATGTCGAGATCCATTGGCGATAGATACTTG
AAACCATCCATCATTCCTGATCCGGAAGTGACGGCTGTGAAGAGAGTAAAAGAAGATGATTGTCTGATTT
TGGCGAGTGACGGGGTTTGGGATGTAATGACGGATGAAGAAGCGTGTGAGATGGCAAGGAAGCGGATTCT
CTTGTGGCACAAGAAAAACGCGGTGGCTGGGGATGCATCGTTGCTCGCGGATGAGCGGAGAAAGGAAGGG
AAAGATCCTGCGGCGATGTCCGCGGCTGAGTATTTGTCAAAGCTGGCGATACAGAGAGGAAGCAAAGACA
ACATAAGTGTGGTGGTGGTTGATTTGAAGGATTACAAGGACGATGACGATAAGCCCAAGAAAAAGCGGAA
GGTGTGAGAATTCCTGTGCCTTCTAGTTGCCAGCCATCTGTTGTTTGCCCCTCCCCCGTGCCTTCCTTGA
CCCTGGAAGGTGCCACTCCCACTGTCCTTTCCTAATAAAATGAGGAAATTGCATCGCATTGTCTGAGTAG
GTGTCATTCTATTCTGGGGGGTGGGGTGGGGCAGGACAGCAAGGGGGAGGATTGGGAAGACAATAGCAGG
CATGCTGGGGATGCGGTGGGCTCTATGGCTTCTGAGGCGGAAAGAACCAGCTGGGGCTCTAGGGGGTATC
CCCACGCGCCCTGTAGCGTGTACCGCTGGGAGTTCGTAGACGGAAACAAACGCAGAATCCAAGCGCGGCC
GCCCAGGATACATAGATTACCACAACTCCGAGCCCTTCCACCGCTAGCGCACTCCTCAGGTGCAGGCTGC
CTATCAGAAGGTGGTGGCTGGTGTGGCCAATGCCCTGGCTCACAAATACCACTGAGATCTTTTTCCCTCT
GCCAAAAATTATGGGGACATCATGAAGCCCCTTGAGCATCTGACTTCTGGCTAATAAAGGAAATTTATTT
TCATTGCAATAGTGTGTTGGAATTTTTTGTGTCTCTCACTCGGAAGGACATATGGGAGGGCAAATCATTT
AAAACATCAGAATGAGTATTTGGTTTAGAGTTTGGCAACATATGCCCATATGCTGGCTGCCATGAACAAA
GGTTGGCTATAAAGAGGTCATCAGTATATGAAACAGCCCCCTGCTGTCCATTCCTTATTCCATAGAAAAG
CCTTGACTTGAGGTTAGATTTTTTTTATATTTTGTTTTGTGTTATTTTTTTCTTTAACATCCCTAAAATT
TTCCTTACATGTTTTACTAGCCAGATTTTTCCTCCTCTCCTGACTACTCCCAGTCATAGCTGTCCCTCTT
CTCTTATGGAGATCCCTCGACCTGCAG
