>Addgene plasmid #108785 | pBW2585_pCAG-PV1-VCre-N269-L1-ABI-NLS-BGHpA | addgene partial sequence | sequence record 218043 | Addgene Partial NGS Result
TGCACCCCCCTCCCCGAGTTGCTGAGCACGGCCCGGCTTCGGGTGCGGGGCTCCGTACGGGGCGTGGCGC
GGGGCTCGCCGTGCCGGGCGGGGGGTGGCGGCAGGTGGGGGTGCCGGGCGGGGCGGGGCCGCCTCGGGCC
GGGGAGGGCTCGGGGGAGGGGCGCGGCGGCCCCCGGAGCGCCGGCGGCTGTCGAGGCGCGGCGAGCCGCA
GCCATTGCCTTTTATGGTAATCGTGCGAGAGGGCGCAGGGACTTCCTTTGTCCCAAATCTGTGCGGAGCC
GAAATCTGGGAGGCGCCGCCGCACCCCCTCTAGCGGGCGCGGGGCGAAGCGGTGCGGCGCCGGCAGGAAG
GAAATGGGCGGGGAGGGCCTTCGTGCGTCGCCGCGCCGCCGTCCCCTTCTCCCTCTCCAGCCTCGGGGCT
GTCCGCGGGGGGACGGCTGCCTTCGGGGGGGACGGGGCAGGGCGGGGTTCGGCTTCTGGCGTGTGACCGG
CGGCTCTAGAGCCTCTGCTAACCATGTTCATGCCTTCTTCTTTTTCCTACAGCTCCTGGGCAACGTGCTG
GTTATTGTGCTGTCTCATCATTTTGGCAAAGAATTGATTAATTCGAGCGAAGGCGCGCCCATTACTCGCA
TCCATTCTCAGGCTGTCTCGTCTCGTCTCGCACGCGTGCCGCCACCATGATCGAGAACCAGCTGAGCCTG
CTGGGCGACTTTTCTGGCGTGCGGCCCGACGATGTGAAAACCGCCATTCAGGCCGCCCAGAAAAAGGGCA
TCAACGTGGCCGAGAACGAGCAGTTCAAGGCCGCCTTCGAGCATCTGCTGAACGAGTTCAAGAAGCGGGA
AGAGAGATACAGCCCCAACACCCTGCGGCGGCTGGAAAGCGCCTGGACCTGCTTCGTGGATTGGTGCCTG
GCCAACCACAGACACAGCCTGCCTGCCACCCCCGATACCGTGGAAGCCTTCTTCATCGAGCGGGCCGAGG
AACTGCACCGGAACACCCTGAGCGTGTACAGATGGGCCATCAGCCGGGTGCACAGAGTGGCCGGATGCCC
TGATCCCTGCCTGGACATCTACGTGGAAGATCGGCTGAAGGCCATTGCCCGGAAGAAAGTGCGGGAAGGC
GAGGCCGTGAAGCAGGCCAGCCCTTTCAACGAGCAGCATCTGCTGAAGCTGACCAGCCTGTGGTACAGAA
GCGACAAGCTGCTGCTGCGGCGGAACCTGGCTCTGCTGGCTGTGGCCTACGAGAGCATGCTGAGAGCCAG
CGAGCTGGCCAACATCCGGGTGTCCGATATGGAACTGGCCGGCGACGGAACCGCCATCCTGACCATCCCT
ATCACCAAGACCAACCACTCCGGCGAGCCCGATACCTGCATCCTGTCCCAGGATGTGGTGTCCCTGCTGA
TGGACTACACCGAGGCCGGCAAGCTGGATATGAGCAGCGACGGCTTCCTGTTCGTGGGCGTGTCCAAGCA
CAACACCTGTATCTCCGGAGGGTCTGGCTCCGGATCAAGTGGTGGCAGCGGTACCCCTTTGTATGGTTTT
ACTTCGATTTGTGGAAGAAGACCTGAGATGGAAGATGCTGTTTCGACTATACCAAGATTCCTTCAATCTT
CCTCTGGTTCGATGTTAGATGGTCGGTTTGATCCTCAATCCGCCGCTCATTTCTTCGGTGTTTACGACGG
CCATGGCGGTTCTCAGGTAGCGAACTATTGTAGAGAGAGGATGCATTTGGCTTTGGCGGAGGAGATAGCT
AAGGAGAAACCGATGCTCTGCGATGGTGATACGTGGCTGGAGAAGTGGAAGAAAGCTCTTTTCAACTCGT
TCCTGAGAGTTGACTCGGAGATTGGGTCAGTTGCGCCGGAGACGGTTGGGTCAACGTCGGTGGTTGCCGT
TGTTTTCCCGTCTCACATCTTCGTCGCTAACTGCGGTGACTCTAGAGCCGTTCTTTGCCGCGGCAAAACT
GCACTTCCATTATCCGTTGACCATAAACCGGATAGAGAAGATGAAGCTGCGAGGATTGAAGCCGCAGGAG
GGAAAGTGATTCAGTGGAATGGAGCTCGTGTTTTCGGTGTTCTCGCCATGTCGAGATCCATTGGCGATAG
ATACTTGAAACCATCCATCATTCCTGATCCGGAAGTGACGGCTGTGAAGAGAGTAAAAGAAGATGATTGT
CTGATTTTGGCGAGTGACGGGGTTTGGGATGTAATGACGGATGAAGAAGCGTGTGAGATGGCAAGGAAGC
GGATTCTCTTGTGGCACAAGAAAAACGCGGTGGCTGGGGATGCATCGTTGCTCGCGGATGAGCGGAGAAA
GGAAGGGAAAGATCCTGCGGCGATGTCCGCGGCTGAGTATTTGTCAAAGCTGGCGATACAGAGAGGAAGC
AAAGACAACATAAGTGTGGTGGTGGTTGATTTGAAGGATTACAAGGACGATGACGATAAGCCCAAGAAAA
AGCGGAAGGTGTGAGAATTCCTGTGCCTTCTAGTTGCCAGCCATCTGTTGTTTGCCCCTCCCCCGTGCCT
TCCTTGACCCTGGAAGGTGCCACTCCCACTGTCCTTTCCTAATAAAATGAGGAAATTGCATCGCATTGTC
TGAGTAGGTGTCATTCTATTCTGGGGGGTGGGGTGGGGCAGGACAGCAAGGGGGAGGATTGGGAAGACAA
TAGCAGGCATGCTGGGGATGCGGTGGGCTCTATGGCTTCTGAGGCGGAAAGAACCAGCTGGGGCTCTAGG
GGGTATCCCCACGCGCCCTGTAGCGTGTACCGCTGGGAGTTCGTAGACGGAAACAAACGCAGAATCCAAG
CGCGGCCGCCCAGGATACATAGATTACCACAACTCCGAGCCCTTCCACCGCTAGCGCACTCCTCAGGTGC
AGGCTGCCTATCAGAAGGTGGTGGCTGGTGTGGCCAATGCCCTGGCTCACAAATACCACTGAGATCTTTT
TCCCTCTGCCAAAAATTATGGGGACATCATGAAGCCCCTTGAGCATCTGACTTCTGGCTAATAAAGGAAA
TTTATTTTCATTGCAATAGTGTGTTGGAATTTTTTGTGTCTCTCACTCGGAAGGACATATGGGAGGGCAA
ATCATTTAAAACATCAGAATGAGTATTTGGTTTAGAGTTTGGCAACATATGCCCATATGCTGGCTGCCAT
GAACAAAGGTTGGCTATAAAGAGGTCATCAGTATATGAAACAGCCCCCTGCTGTCCATTCCTTATTCCAT
AGAAAAGCCTTGACTTGAGGTTAGATTTTTTTTATATTTTGTTTTGTGTTATTTTTTTCTTTAACATCCC
TAAAATTTTCCTTACATGTTTTACTAGCCAGATTTTTCCTCCTCTCCTGACTACTCCCAGTCATAGCTGT
CCCTCTTCTCTTATGGAGATCCCTCGACCTGCAGCCCAAGCTTGGCGTAATCATGGTCATAGCTGTTTCC
TGTGTGAAATTGTTATCCGCTCACAATTCCACACAACATACGAGCCGGAAGCATAAAGTGTAAAGCCTGG
GGTGCCTAATGAGTGAGCTAACTCACATTAATTGCGTTGCGCTCACTGCCCGCTTTCCAGTCGGGAAACC
TGTCGTGCCAGCGGATCCGCATCTCAATTAGTCAGCAACCATAGTCCCGCCCCTAACTCCGCCCAGTTCC
GCCCATTCTCCGCCCCATGGCTGACTAATTTTTTTTATTTATGCAGAGGCCGAGGCCGCCTCGGCCTCTG
AGCTATTCCAGAAGTAGTGAGGAGGCTTTTTTGGAGGCCTAGGCTTTTGCAAAAAGCTAACTTGTTTATT
GCAGCTTATAATGGTTACAAATAAAGCAATAGCATCACAAATTTCACAAATAAAGCATTTTTTTCACTGC
ATTCTAGTTGTGGTTTGTCCAAACTCATCAATGTATCTTATCATGTCTGGATCCGCTGCATTAATGAATC
GGCCAACGCGCGGGGAGAGGCGGTTTGCGTATTGGGCGCTCTTCCGCTTCCTCGCTCACTGACTCGCTGC
GCTCGGTCGTTCGGCTGCGGCGAGCGGTATCAGCTCACTCAAAGGCGGTAATACGGTTATCCACAGAATC
AGGGGATAACGCAGGAAAGAACATGTGAGCAAAAGGCCAGCAAAAGGCCAGGAACCGTAAAAAGGCCGCG
TTGCTGGCGTTTTTCCATAGGCTCCGCCCCCCTGACGAGCATCACAAAAATCGACGCTCAAGTCAGAGGT
GGCGAAACCCGACAGGACTATAAAGATACCAGGCGTTTCCCCCTGGAAGCTCCCTCGTGCGCTCTCCTGT
TCCGACCCTGCCGCTTACCGGATACCTGTCCGCCTTTCTCCCTTCGGGAAGCGTGGCGCTTTCTCATAGC
TCACGCTGTAGGTATCTCAGTTCGGTGTAGGTCGTTCGCTCCAAGCTGGGCTGTGTGCACGAACCCCCCG
TTCAGCCCGACCGCTGCGCCTTATCCGGTAACTATCGTCTTGAGTCCAACCCGGTAAGACACGACTTATC
GCCACTGGCAGCAGCCACTGGTAACAGGATTAGCAGAGCGAGGTATGTAGGCGGTGCTACAGAGTTCTTG
AAGTGGTGGCCTAACTACGGCTACACTAGAAGAACAGTATTTGGTATCTGCGCTCTGCTGAAGCCAGTTA
CCTTCGGAAAAAGAGTTGGTAGCTCTTGATCCGGCAAACAAACCACCGCTGGTAGCGGTGGTTTTTTTGT
TTGCAAGCAGCAGATTACGCGCAGAAAAAAAGGATCTCAAGAAGATCCTTTGATCTTTTCTACGGGGTCT
GACGCTCAGTGGAACGAAAACTCACGTTAAGGGATTTTGGTCATGAGATTATCAAAAAGGATCTTCACCT
AGATCCTTTTAAATTAAAAATGAAGTTTTAAATCAATCTAAAGTATATATGAGTAAACTTGGTCTGACAG
TTACCAATGCTTAATCAGTGAGGCACCTATCTCAGCGATCTGTCTATTTCGTTCATCCATAGTTGCCTGA
CTCCCCGTCGTGTAGATAACTACGATACGGGAGGGCTTACCATCTGGCCCCAGTGCTGCAATGATACCGC
GAGACCCACGCTCACCGGCTCCAGATTTATCAGCAATAAACCAGCCAGCCGGAAGGGCCGAGCGCAGAAG
TGGTCCTGCAACTTTATCCGCCTCCATCCAGTCTATTAATTGTTGCCGGGAAGCTAGAGTAAGTAGTTCG
CCAGTTAATAGTTTGCGCAACGTTGTTGCCATTGCTACAGGCATCGTGGTGTCACGCTCGTCGTTTGGTA
TGGCTTCATTCAGCTCCGGTTCCCAACGATCAAGGCGAGTTACATGATCCCCCATGTTGTGCAAAAAAGC
GGTTAGCTCCTTCGGTCCTCCGATCGTTGTCAGAAGTAAGTTGGCCGCAGTGTTATCACTCATGGTTATG
GCAGCACTGCATAATTCTCTTACTGTCATGCCATCCGTAAGATGCTTTTCTGTGACTGGTGAGTACTCAA
CCAAGTCATTCTGAGAATAGTGTATGCGGCGACCGAGTTGCTCTTGCCCGGCGTCAATACGGGATAATAC
CGCGCCACATAGCAGAACTTTAAAAGTGCTCATCATTGGAAAACGTTCTTCGGGGCGAAAACTCTCAAGG
ATCTTACCGCTGTTGAGATCCAGTTCGATGTAACCCACTCGTGCACCCAACTGATCTTCAGCATCTTTTA
CTTTCACCAGCGTTTCTGGGTGAGCAAAAACAGGAAGGCAAAATGCCGCAAAAAAGGGAATAAGGGCGAC
ACGGAAATGTTGAATACTCATACTCTTCCTTTTTCAATATTATTGAAGCATTTATCAGGGTTATTGTCTC
ATGAGCGGATACATATTTGAATGTATTTAGAAAAATAAACAAATAGGGGTTCCGCGCACATTTCCCCGAA
AAGTGCCACCTGGGTCGACATTGATTATTGACTAGTTATTAATAGTAATCAATTACGGGGTCATTAGTTC
ATAGCCCATATATGGAGTTCCGCGTTACATAACTTACGGTAAATGGCCCGCCTGGCTGACCGCCCAACGA
CCCCCGCCCATTGACGTCAATAATGACGTATGTTCCCATAGTAACGCCAATAGGGACTTTCCATTGACGT
CAATGGGTGGAGTATTTACGGTAAACTGCCCACTTGGCAGTACATCAAGTGTATCATATGCCAAGTACGC
CCCCTATTGACGTCAATGACGGTAAATGGCCCGCCTGGCATTATGCCCAGTACATGACCTTATGGGACTT
TCCTACTTGGCAGTACATCTACGTATTAGTCATCGCTATTACCATGGTCGAGGTGAGCCCCACGTTCTGC
TTCACTCTCCCCATCTCCCCCCCCTCCCCACCCCCAATTTTGTATTTATTTATTTTTTAATTATTTTGTG
CAGCGATGGGGGCGGGGGGG
